>Addgene plasmid #101085 | pDR FLIP43 GPS1-NR | depositor full sequence | sequence record 190525 | Full Sequence
GTAGAACTATGAGCTTTTTTTGTTTCTGTTTTCCTTTTTTTTTTTTTTACCTCTGTGGAAATTGTTACTC
TCACACTCTTTAGTTCGTTTGTTTGTTTTGTTTATTCCAATTATGACCGGTGACGAAACGTGGTCGATGG
TGGGTACCGCTTATGCTCCCCTCCATTAGTTTCGATTATATAAAAAGGCCAAATATTGTATTATTTTCAA
ATGTCCTATCATTATCGTCTAACATCTAATTTCTCTTAAATTTTTTCTCTTTCTTTCCTATAACACCAAT
AGTGAAAATCTTTTTTTCTTCTATATCTACAAAAACTTTTTTTTTCTATCAACCTCGTTGATAAATTTTT
TCTTTAACAATCGTTAATAATTAATTAATTGGAAAATAACCATTTTTTCTCTCTTTTATACACACATTCA
AAAGAAAGAAAAAAAATATACCCCAGCCTCGATCTAGAAATAATTTTGTTTAACTTTAAGAAGGAGATAT
ACATATGCGGGGTTCTCATCATCATCATCATCATGGTATGGCTAGCATGACTGGTGGACAGCAAATGGGT
CGGGATCTGTACGACGATGACGATAAGGATCCGGGCCTCGAGGTTTCTAAAGGTGAAGAATTGTTTACGG
GCGTCGTCCCGATCCTCGTGGAACTCGACGGGGATGTTAACGGGCATAAGTTTTCGGTCAGCGGGGAAGG
GGAGGGGGACGCGACGTATGGGAAGCTCACTCTCAAGCTGATCTGTACGACGGGGAAACTCCCGGTCCCG
TGGCCGACGCTGGTCACGACGCTGGGATACGGGCTCCAATGCTTTGCGAGGTATCCGGACCACATGAAAC
AGCATGACTTTTTCAAATCGGCGATGCCGGAGGGATACGTGCAGGAACGGACGATCTTTTTCAAAGACGA
TGGGAACTATAAGACGCGGGCGGAAGTCAAGTTTGAAGGGGACACGCTCGTCAACCGGATCGAACTCAAG
GGGATTGACTTCAAAGAGGATGGGAACATACTCGGCCATAAGCTCGAATACAATTACAACTCGCATAACG
TATACATCACCGCGGATAAGCAAAAGAACGGGATCAAAGCCAATTTCAAAATCCGGCATAACATAGAGGA
TGGGGGGGTCCAACTGGCGGATCACTATCAGCAAAACACGCCGATAGGGGATGGGCCGGTCCTCCTCCCG
GATAACCATTACCTCTCGTACCAAAGCGCGCTCTTCAAGGACCCGAATGAGAAACGGGACCACATGGTTC
TCCTGGAGTTCCTCACGGCGGCGGGCATAGGTACCGATATCACAAGTTTGTACAAAAAAGCAGGCTTCGA
TGAGCTTCTAGCTGTTCTTGGTTACAAGGTTAGGTCATCCGAAATGGCTGATGTTGCTCAGAAACTCAAG
CAGCTTAGAGTTATGATGTCTAATGTTCAAGAAGACGATCTTTCTCAACTCGCTACTGAGACTGTTCACT
ATAATCCGGCGGAGCTTTACACGTGGCTTGATTCTATGCTCACCGACCTTAATCCTCCGTCGTCTAACGC
CGAGTACGATGCAAGTGGCGCGCCTGGGGCCGGCCGAAGTTCTGGAATGGCTGGAAGTGAAGAAGTTAAT
CTTATTGAGAGCAAGACAGTGGTTCCTCTCAATACATGGGTTCTAATATCCAACTTTAAGCTAGCTTACA
ATCTCCTGCGTCGCCCTGACGGAACTTTTAACCGTCATCTCGCAGAGTTTCTAGACCGGAAAGTCCCTGC
AAATGCCAACCCTGTTAATGGGGTCTTCTCTTTTGATGTGATCATCGATCGCCAAACTAATTTGCTTAGC
AGAGTTTACAGACCAGCTGATGCTGGCACTTCACCAAGTATTACTGATCTACAGAATCCTGTTGATGGTG
AAATAGTGCCTGTTATTGTCTTCTTTCATGGTGGAGCCGCTGCACATTCTTCTGCAAACAGTGCTATTTA
TGATACTCTTTGTCGTAGGCTTGTTGGTTTGTGTGGTGCTGTTGTTGTCTCTGTGAATTATCGTCGTGCA
CCAGAGAATCGATACCCTTGTGCTTATGATGATGGATGGGCTGTTTTGAAATGGGTCAACTCGAGTTCTT
GGCTTAGAAGCAAGAAAGACTCAAAGGTTCGTATTTTCTTGGCGGGTGATAGCTCTGGGGGTAACATTGT
GCATAATGTCGCGGTAAGAGCGGTTGAGTCAAGGATCGATGTTTTGGGGAACATTTTGCTTAACCCTATG
TTTGGAGGGACCGAAAGAACGGAATCTGAGAAACGTTTGGATGGGAAGTACTTTGTTACGGTTAGAGACC
GAGATTGGTATTGGAGAGCGTTTCTTCCTGAGGGTGAAGACAGAGAGCATCCAGCGTGTAGCCCGTTTGG
CCCGAGAAGCAAGAGTCTAGAAGGGTTGAGTTTCCCCAAGAGTCTTGTCGTTGTAGCGGGTTTAGATTTG
ATTCAAGATTGGCAATTGAAGTACGCGGAAGGGCTCAAGAAAGCGGGTCAAGAGGTGAAGCTTCTTTACT
TGGAGCAAGCCACTATTGGCTTCTACTTATTGCCTAACAACAATCACTTCCATACCGTTATGGATGAGAT
AGCTGCATTTGTAAACGCAGAATGCCAACACCCAGCTTTCTTGTACAAAGTGGTGATATCGACTAGTGTG
AGCAAGGGCGAGGAGCTGTTCACCGGGGTGGTGCCCATCCTGGTCGAGCTGGACGGCGACGTAAACGGCC
ACAAGTTCAGCGTGTCCGGCGAGGGCGAGGGCGATGCCACCTACGGCAAGCTGACCCTGAAGTTCATCTG
CACCACCGGTAAGCTGCCCGTGCCCTGGCCCACCCTCGTGACCACCCTGACCTGGGGCGTGCAGTGCTTC
GCCCGCTACCCCGACCACATGAAGCAGCACGACTTCTTCAAGTCCGCCATGCCCGAAGGCTACGTCCAGG
AGCGCACCATCTTCTTCAAGGACGACGGCAACTACAAGACCCGCGCCGAGGTGAAGTTCGAGGGCGACAC
CCTGGTGAACCGCATCGAGCTGAAGGGCATCGACTTCAAGGAGGACGGCAACATCCTGGGGCACAAGCTG
GAGTACAACGCCATCAGCGACAACGTCTATATCACCGCCGACAAGCAGAAGAACGGCATCAAGGCCAACT
TCAAGATCCGCCACAACATCGAGGACGGCAGCGTGCAGCTCGCCGACCACTACCAGCAGAACACCCCCAT
CGGCGACGGCCCCGTGCTGCTGCCCGACAACCACTACCTGAGCACCCAGTCCGCCCTGTTCAAAGACCCC
AACGAGAAGCGCGATCACATGGTCCTGCTGGAGTTCCTGACCGCCGCCGGGATCACTCTCGGCATGGACG
AGCTGTACAAGGAACAAAAATTGATAAGTGAGGAAGATTTATAAGGGCCGGGCTGCAGGAATTCGATATC
AAGCTTATCGATACCGTCGACCTCGAGGGGGGGCCCGGTACCCAATTCGCCCTATAGTGAGTCGTATTAC
GCGCGGATCCAGCTTTGGACTTCTTCGCCAGAGGTTTGGTCAAGTCTCCAATCAAGGTTGTCGGCTTGTC
TACCTTGCCAGAAATTTACGAAAAGATGGAAAAGGGTCAAATCGTTGGTAGATACGTTGTTGACACTTCT
AAATAAGCGAATTTCTTATGATTTATGATTTTTATTATTAAATAAGTTATAAAAAAAATAAGTGTATACA
AATTTTAAAGTGACTCTTAGGTTTTAAAACGARAATTCTTATTCTTGAGTAACTCTTTCCTGTAGGTCAG
GTTGCTTTCTCAGGTATAGCATGAGGTCGCTCTTATTGACCACACCTCTACCGGCATGCCAATTCACTGG
CCGTCGTTTTACAACGTCGTGACTGGGAAAACCCTGGCGTTACCCAACTTAATCGCCTTGCAGCACATCC
CCCTTTCGCCAGCTGGCGTAATAGCGAAGAGGCCCGCACCGATCGCCCTTCCCAACAGTTGCGCAGCCTG
AATGGCGAATGGCGCCTGATGCGGTATTTTCTCCTTACGCATCTGTGCGGTATTTCACACCGCATAATCG
GATCGTACTTGTTACCCATCATTGAATTTTGAACATCCGAACCTGGGAGTTTTCCCTGAAACAGATAGTA
TATTTGAACCTGTATAATAATATATAGTCTAGCGCTTTACGGAAGACAATGTATGTATTTCGGTTCCTGG
AGAAACTATTGCATCTATTGCATAGGTAATCTTGCACGTCGCATCCCCGGTTCATTTTCTGCGTTTCCAT
CTTGCACTTCAATAGCATATCTTTGTTAACGAAGCATCTGTGCTTCATTTTGTAGAACAAAAATGCAACG
CGAGAGCGCTAATTTTTCAAACAAAGAATCTGAGCTGCATTTTTACAGAACAGAAATGCAACGCGAAAGC
GCTATTTTACCAACGAAGAATCTGTGCTTCATTTTTGTAAAACAAAAATGCAACGCGAGAGCGCTAATTT
TTCAAACAAAGAATCTGAGCTGCATTTTTACAGAACAGAAATGCAACGCGAGAGCGCTATTTTACCAACA
AAGAATCTATACTTCTTTTTTGTTCTACAAAAATGCATCCCGAGAGCGCTATTTTTCTAACAAAGCATCT
TAGATTACTTTTTTTCTCCTTTGTGCGCTCTATAATGCAGTCTCTTGATAACTTTTTGCACTGTAGGTCC
GTTAAGGTTAGAAGAAGGCTACTTTGGTGTCTATTTTCTCTTCCATAAAAAAAGCCTGACTCCACTTCCC
GCGTTTACTGATTACTAGCGAAGCTGCGGGTGCATTTTTTCAAGATAAAGGCATCCCCGATTATATTCTA
TACCGATGTGGATTGCGCATACTTTGTGAACAGAAAGTGATAGCGTTGATGATTCTTCATTGGTCAGAAA
ATTATGAACGGTTTCTTCTATTTTGTCTCTATATACTACGTATAGGAAATGTTTACATTTTCGTATTGTT
TTCGATTCACTCTATGAATAGTTCTTACTACAATTTTTTTGTCTAAAGAGTAATACTAGAGATAAACATA
AAAAATGTAGAGGTCGAGTTTAGATGCAAGTTCAAGGAGCGAAAGGTGGATGGGTAGGTTATATAGGGAT
ATAGCACAGAGATATATAGCAAAGAGATACTTTTGAGCAATGTTTGTGGAAGCGGTATTCGCAATATTTT
AGTAGCTCGTTACAGTCCGGTGCGTTTTTGGTTTTTTGAAAGTGCGTCTTCAGAGCGCTTTTGGTTTTCA
AAAGCGCTCTGAAGTTCCTATACTTTCTAGCTAGAGAATAGGAACTTCGGAATAGGAACTTCAAAGCGTT
TCCGAAAACGAGCGCTTCCGAAAATGCAACGCGAGCTGCGCACATACAGCTCACTGTTCACGTCGCACCT
ATATCTGCGTGTTGCCTGTATATATATATACATGAGAAGAACGGCATAGTGCGTGTTTATGCTTAAATGC
GTACTTATATGCGTCTATTTATGTAGGATGAAAGGTAGTCTAGTACCTCCTGTGATATTATCCCATTCCA
TGCGGGGTATCGTATGCTTCCTTCAGCACTACCCTTTAGCTGTTCTATATGCTGCCACTCCTCAATTGGA
TTAGTCTCATCCTTCAATGCTATCATTTCCTTTGATATTGGATCGATCCGATGATAAGCTGTCAAACATG
AGAATTGGGTAATAACTGATATAATTAAATTGAAGCTCTAATTTGTGAGTTTAGTATACATGCATTTACT
TATAATACAGTTTTTTAGTTTTGCTGGCCGCATCTTCTCAAATATGCTTCCCAGCCTGCTTTTCTGTAAC
GTTCACCCTCTACCTTAGCATCCCTTCCCTTTGCAAATAGTCCTCTTCCAACAATAATAATGTCAGATCC
TGTAGAGACCACATCATCCACGGTTCTATACTGTTGACCCAATGCGTCTCCCTTGTCATCTAAACCCACA
CCGGGTGTCATAATCAACCAATCGTAACCTTCATCTCTTCCACCCATGTCTCTTTGAGCAATAAAGCCGA
TAACAAAATCTTTGTCGCTCTTCGCAATGTCAACAGTACCCTTAGTATATTCTCCAGTAGATAGGGAGCC
CTTGCATGACAATTCTGCTAACATCAAAAGGCCTCTAGGTTCCTTTGTTACTTCTTCTGCCGCCTGCTTC
AAACCGCTAACAATACCTGGGCCCACCACACCGTGTGCATTCGTAATGTCTGCCCATTCTGCTATTCTGT
ATACACCCGCAGAGTACTGCAATTTGACTGTATTACCAATGTCAGCAAATTTTCTGTCTTCGAAGAGTAA
AAAATTGTACTTGGCGGATAATGCCTTTAGCGGCTTAACTGTGCCCTCCATGGAAAAATCAGTCAAGATA
TCCACATGTGTTTTTAGTAAACAAATTTTGGGACCTAATGCTTCAACTAACTCCAGTAATTCCTTGGTGG
TACGAACATCCAATGAAGCACACAAGTTTGTTTGCTTTTCGTGCATGATATTAAATAGCTTGGCAGCAAC
AGGACTAGGATGAGTAGCAGCACGTTCCTTATATGTAGCTTTCGACATGATTTATCTTCGTTTCCTGCAT
GTTTTTGTTCTGTGCAGTTGGGTTAAGAATACTGGGCAATTTCATGTTTCTTCAACACTACATATGCGTA
TATATACCAATCTAAGTCTGTGCTCCTTCCTTCGTTCTTCCTTCTGTTCGGAGATTACCGAATCAAAAAA
ATTTCAAGGAAACCGAAATCAAAAAAAAGAATAAAAAAAAAATGATGAATTGAAAAGCTAATTCTTGAAG
ACGAAAGGGCCTCGTGATACGCCTATTTTTATAGGTTAATGTCATGATAATAATGGTTTCTTAGACGTCA
GGTGGCACTTTTCGGGGAAATGTGCGCGGAACCCCTATTTGTTTATTTTTCTAAATACATTCAAATATGT
ATCCGCTCATGAGACAATAACCCTGATAAATGCTTCAATAATATTGAAAAAGGAAGAGTATGAGTATTCA
ACATTTCCGTGTCGCCCTTATTCCCTTTTTTGCGGCATTTTGCCTTCCTGTTTTTGCTCACCCAGAAACG
CTGGTGAAAGTAAAAGATGCTGAAGATCAGTTGGGTGCACGAGTGGGTTACATCGAACTGGATCTCAACA
GCGGTAAGATCCTTGAGAGTTTTCGCCCCGAAGAACGTTTTCCAATGATGAGCACTTTTAAAGTTCTGCT
ATGTGGCGCGGTATTATCCCGTATTGACGCCGGGCAAGAGCAACTCGGTCGCCGCATACACTATTCTCAG
AATGACTTGGTTGAGTACTCACCAGTCACAGAAAAGCATCTTACGGATGGCATGACAGTAAGAGAATTAT
GCAGTGCTGCCATAACCATGAGTGATAACACTGCGGCCAACTTACTTCTGACAACGATCGGAGGACCGAA
GGAGCTAACCGCTTTTTTGCACAACATGGGGGATCATGTAACTCGCCTTGATCGTTGGGAACCGGAGCTG
AATGAAGCCATACCAAACGACGAGCGTGACACCACGATGCCTGTAGCAATGGCAACAACGTTGCGCAAAC
TATTAACTGGCGAACTACTTACTCTAGCTTCCCGGCAACAATTAATAGACTGGATGGAGGCGGATAAAGT
TGCAGGACCACTTCTGCGCTCGGCCCTTCCGGCTGGCTGGTTTATTGCTGATAAATCTGGAGCCGGTGAG
CGTGGGTCTCGCGGTATCATTGCAGCACTGGGGCCAGATGGTAAGCCCTCCCGTATCGTAGTTATCTACA
CGACGGGGAGTCAGGCAACTATGGATGAACGAAATAGACAGATCGCTGAGATAGGTGCCTCACTGATTAA
GCATTGGTAACTGTCAGACCAAGTTTACTCATATATACTTTAGATTGATTTAAAACTTCATTTTTAATTT
AAAAGGATCTAGGTGAAGATCCTTTTTGATAATCTCATGACCAAAATCCCTTAACGTGAGTTTTCGTTCC
ACTGAGCGTCAGACCCCGTAGAAAAGATCAAAGGATCTTCTTGAGATCCTTTTTTTCTGCGCGTAATCTG
CTGCTTGCAAACAAAAAAACCACCGCTACCAGCGGTGGTTTGTTTGCCGGATCAAGAGCTACCAACTCTT
TTTCCGAAGGTAACTGGCTTCAGCAGAGCGCAGATACCAAATACTGTTCTTCTAGTGTAGCCGTAGTTAG
GCCACCACTTCAAGAACTCTGTAGCACCGCCTACATACCTCGCTCTGCTAATCCTGTTACCAGTGGCTGC
TGCCAGTGGCGATAAGTCGTGTCTTACCGGGTTGGACTCAAGACGATAGTTACCGGATAAGGCGCAGCGG
TCGGGCTGAACGGGGGGTTCGTGCACACAGCCCAGCTTGGAGCGAACGACCTACACCGAACTGAGATACC
TACAGCGTGAGCTATGAGAAAGCGCCACGCTTCCCGAAGGGAGAAAGGCGGACAGGTATCCGGTAAGCGG
CAGGGTCGGAACAGGAGAGCGCACGAGGGAGCTTCCAGGGGGAAACGCCTGGTATCTTTATAGTCCTGTC
GGGTTTCGCCACCTCTGACTTGAGCGTCGATTTTTGTGATGCTCGTCAGGGGGGCGGAGCCTATGGAAAA
ACGCCAGCAACGCGGCCTTTTTACGGTTCCTGGCCTTTTGCTGGCCTTTTGCTCACATGTTCTTTCCTGC
GTTATCCCCTGATTCTGTGGATAACCGTATTACCGCCTTTGAGTGAGCTGATACCGCTCGCCGCAGCCGA
ACGACCGAGCGCAGCGAGTCAGTGAGCGAGGAAGCGGAAGAGCGCCCAATACGCAAACCGCCTCTCCCCG
CGCGTTGGCCGATTCATTAATGCAGCTGGCACGACAGGTTTCCCGACTGGAAAGCGGGCAGTGAGCGCAA
CGCAATTAATGTGAGTTAGCTCACTCATTAGGCACCCCAGGCTTTACACTTTATGCTTCCGGCTCGTATG
TTGTGTGGAATTGTGAGCGGATAACAATTTCACACAGGAAACAGCTATGACCATGATTACGCCAAGCTTC
CTGAAACGGAGAAACATAAACAGGCATTGCTGGGATCACCCATACATCACTCTGTTTTGCCTGACCTTTT
CCGGTAATTTGAAAACAAACCCGGTCTCGAAGCGGAGATCCGGCGATAATTACCGCAGAAATAAACCCAT
ACACGAGACGTAGAACCAGCCGCACATGGCCGGAGAAACTCCTGCGAGAATTTCGTAAACTCGCGCGCAT
TGCATCTGTATTTCCTAATGCGGCACTTCCAGGCCTCGATCGAGACCGTTTATCCATTGCTTTTTTGTTG
TCTTTTTCCCTCGTTCACAGAAAGTCTGAAGAAGCTATA
Features (pLannotate 1.2.2; 30 found; start..end, strand, type, name):
     32..48      -  promoter       ARG4 promoter (fragment): S. cerevisiae ARG4
    153..236     +  CDS            YG007_YEAST: Protein predicted: Swiss-Prot protein existence level 4. From Saccharomyces cerevisiae (strain ATCC 204508 / S288c) (Baker's yeast).
    465..487     +  RBS            RBS: efficient ribosome binding site from bacteriophage T7 gene 10 (Olins and Rangwala, 1989)
    507..527     +  CDS            capTEV™ (fragment): composite tag for in vivo biotinylation, TEV protease cleavage, and 6xHis tagging
    528..560     +  CDS            T7 tag (gene 10 leader): leader peptide from bacteriophage T7 gene 10 promotes efficient translation in E. coli
    564..587     +  CDS            Xpress™ tag: Xpress™ epitope tag, including an enterokinase recognition and cleavage site
    603..1316    +  CDS            YPet: YPet is a basic (constitutively fluorescent) yellow fluorescent protein published in 2005, derived from Aequorea victoria. It has moderate acid sensitivity.
   1323..1568    +  CDS            GAI (fragment): GAI_ARATH - Also known as RGA2 From Arabidopsis thaliana (Mouse-ear cress).
   1587..2618    +  CDS            GID1C: GID1C_ARATH - Also known as CXE19, GID1L3. Experimental evidence at protein level: Swiss-Prot protein existence level 1. Functions as soluble gibberellin (GA) receptor. GA is an essential hormone that regulates growth and development in plants. Binds with high affinity the biologically active gibberellin GA4, but has no affinity for the biologically inactive GAs. In response to GA, interacts with specific DELLA proteins, known as repressors of GA- induced growth, and targets them for degradation via proteasome. Seems to be required for GA signaling that controls root growth, seed germination a
   2620..2644    -  protein_bind   attB2: mutant version of attB; recombination site for the Gateway® BP reaction BP Clonase™
   2658..3371    +  CDS            Cerulean: Cerulean is a basic (constitutively fluorescent) cyan fluorescent protein published in 2004, derived from Aequorea victoria. It has low acid sensitivity.
   3408..3472    +  misc_feature   MCS (fragment): pBluescript multiple cloning site
   3481..3499    -  promoter       T7 promoter: promoter for bacteriophage T7 RNA polymerase
   3500..3643    +  CDS            ADH1 (fragment): ADH1_YEAST - Also known as ADC1. Experimental evidence at protein level: Swiss-Prot protein existence level 1. This isozyme preferentially catalyzes the conversion of primary unbranched alcohols to their corresponding aldehydes. Also shows activity toward secondary alcohols. From Saccharomyces cerevisiae (strain ATCC 204508 / S288c) (Baker's yeast).
   3647..3834    +  terminator     ADH1 terminator: S. cerevisiae ADH1; transcription terminator for the S. cerevisiae alcohol dehydrogenase 1 (ADH1) gene
   3842..3999    +  CDS            lacZα (fragment): LacZα fragment of β-galactosidase; lacZ fragment
   4005..4056    -  misc_feature   bom (fragment): basis of mobility region from pBR322
   4061..4144    +  CDS            RAF1 (fragment): RAF_YEAST - Experimental evidence at transcript level: Swiss-Prot protein existence level 2. Antagonizes transcriptional repression of recombinase FLP by REP1-REP2. May play a role in plasmid partitioning. From Saccharomyces cerevisiae (strain ATCC 204508 / S288c) (Baker's yeast).
   4298..5644    -  rep_origin     2μ ori: yeast 2μ plasmid origin of replication
   5649..5665    -  promoter       tet promoter (fragment): E. coli promoter for tetracycline efflux protein gene
   5755..6558    -  CDS            URA3: orotidine-5'-phosphate decarboxylase, required for uracil biosynthesis; S. cerevisiae URA3; yeast auxotrophic marker, counterselectable with 5-fluoroorotic acid (5-FOA)
   6559..6774    -  promoter       URA3 promoter: S. cerevisiae URA3
   6885..6989    +  promoter       AmpR promoter: bla
   6990..7850    +  CDS            AmpR: β-lactamase; bla; confers resistance to ampicillin, carbenicillin, and related antibiotics
   8021..8609    +  rep_origin     ori: high-copy-number ColE1/pMB1/pBR322/pUC origin of replication
   8792..8884    +  CDS            lacI (fragment): lac repressor; lacI; The lac repressor binds to the lac operator to inhibit transcription in E. coli. This inhibition can be relieved by adding lactose or isopropyl-β-D-thiogalactopyranoside (IPTG).
   8897..8918    +  protein_bind   CAP binding site: CAP binding activates transcription in the presence of cAMP. E. coli catabolite activator protein
   8933..8963    +  promoter       lac promoter: promoter for the E. coli lac operon
   8971..8987    +  protein_bind   lac operator: The lac repressor binds to the lac operator to inhibit transcription in E. coli. This inhibition can be relieved by adding lactose or isopropyl-β-D-thiogalactopyranoside (IPTG). lac repressor encoded by lacI
   9025..9279    -  CDS            BRP1 (fragment): BRP1_YEAST - Protein predicted: Swiss-Prot protein existence level 4. From Saccharomyces cerevisiae (strain ATCC 204508 / S288c) (Baker's yeast).
