>Addgene plasmid #101085 | pDR FLIP43 GPS1-NR | addgene full sequence | sequence record 194539 | Addgene NGS Result
AGTATATAGAGACAAAATAGAAGAAACCGTTCATAATTTTCTGACCAATGAAGAATCATCAACGCTATCA
CTTTCTGTTCACAAAGTATGCGCAATCCACATCGGTATAGAATATAATCGGGGATGCCTTTATCTTGAAA
AAATGCACCCGCAGCTTCGCTAGTAATCAGTAAACGCGGGAAGTGGAGTCAGGCTTTTTTTATGGAAGAG
AAAATAGACACCAAAGTAGCCTTCTTCTAACCTTAACGGACCTACAGTGCAAAAAGTTATCAAGAGACTG
CATTATAGAGCGCACAAAGGAGAAAAAAAGTAATCTAAGATGCTTTGTTAGAAAAATAGCGCTCTCGGGA
TGCATTTTTGTAGAACAAAAAAGAAGTATAGATTCTTTGTTGGTAAAATAGCGCTCTCGCGTTGCATTTC
TGTTCTGTAAAAATGCAGCTCAGATTCTTTGTTTGAAAAATTAGCGCTCTCGCGTTGCATTTTTGTTTTA
CAAAAATGAAGCACAGATTCTTCGTTGGTAAAATAGCGCTTTCGCGTTGCATTTCTGTTCTGTAAAAATG
CAGCTCAGATTCTTTGTTTGAAAAATTAGCGCTCTCGCGTTGCATTTTTGTTCTACAAAATGAAGCACAG
ATGCTTCGTTAACAAAGATATGCTATTGAAGTGCAAGATGGAAACGCAGAAAATGAACCGGGGATGCGAC
GTGCAAGATTACCTATGCAATAGATGCAATAGTTTCTCCAGGAACCGAAATACATACATTGTCTTCCGTA
AAGCGCTAGACTATATATTATTATACAGGTTCAAATATACTATCTGTTTCAGGGAAAACTCCCAGGTTCG
GATGTTCAAAATTCAATGATGGGTAACAAGTACGATCCGATTATGCGGTGTGAAATACCGCACAGATGCG
TAAGGAGAAAATACCGCATCAGGCGCCATTCGCCATTCAGGCTGCGCAACTGTTGGGAAGGGCGATCGGT
GCGGGCCTCTTCGCTATTACGCCAGCTGGCGAAAGGGGGATGTGCTGCAAGGCGATTAAGTTGGGTAACG
CCAGGGTTTTCCCAGTCACGACGTTGTAAAACGACGGCCAGTGAATTGGCATGCCGGTAGAGGTGTGGTC
AATAAGAGCGACCTCATGCTATACCTGAGAAAGCAACCTGACCTACAGGAAAGAGTTACTCAAGAATAAG
AATTTTCGTTTTAAAACCTAAGAGTCACTTTAAAATTTGTATACACTTATTTTTTTTATAACTTATTTAA
TAATAAAAATCATAAATCATAAGAAATTCGCTTATTTAGAAGTGTCAACAACGTATCTACCAACGATTTG
ACCCTTTTCCATCTTTTCGTAAATTTCTGGCAAGGTAGACAAGCCGACAACCTTGATTGGAGACTTGACC
AAACCTCTGGCGAAGAAGTCCAAAGCTGGATCCGCGCGTAATACGACTCACTATAGGGCGAATTGGGTAC
CGGGCCCCCCCTCGAGGTCGACGGTATCGATAAGCTTGATATCGAATTCCTGCAGCCCGGCCCTTATAAA
TCTTCCTCACTTATCAATTTTTGTTCCTTGTACAGCTCGTCCATGCCGAGAGTGATCCCGGCGGCGGTCA
GGAACTCCAGCAGGACCATGTGATCGCGCTTCTCGTTGGGGTCTTTGAACAGGGCGGACTGGGTGCTCAG
GTAGTGGTTGTCGGGCAGCAGCACGGGGCCGTCGCCGATGGGGGTGTTCTGCTGGTAGTGGTCGGCGAGC
TGCACGCTGCCGTCCTCGATGTTGTGGCGGATCTTGAAGTTGGCCTTGATGCCGTTCTTCTGCTTGTCGG
CGGTGATATAGACGTTGTCGCTGATGGCGTTGTACTCCAGCTTGTGCCCCAGGATGTTGCCGTCCTCCTT
GAAGTCGATGCCCTTCAGCTCGATGCGGTTCACCAGGGTGTCGCCCTCGAACTTCACCTCGGCGCGGGTC
TTGTAGTTGCCGTCGTCCTTGAAGAAGATGGTGCGCTCCTGGACGTAGCCTTCGGGCATGGCGGACTTGA
AGAAGTCGTGCTGCTTCATGTGGTCGGGGTAGCGGGCGAAGCACTGCACGCCCCAGGTCAGGGTGGTCAC
GAGGGTGGGCCAGGGCACGGGCAGCTTACCGGTGGTGCAGATGAACTTCAGGGTCAGCTTGCCGTAGGTG
GCATCGCCCTCGCCCTCGCCGGACACGCTGAACTTGTGGCCGTTTACGTCGCCGTCCAGCTCGACCAGGA
TGGGCACCACCCCGGTGAACAGCTCCTCGCCCTTGCTCACACTAGTCGATATCACCACTTTGTACAAGAA
AGCTGGGTGTTGGCATTCTGCGTTTACAAATGCAGCTATCTCATCCATAACGGTATGGAAGTGATTGTTG
TTAGGCAATAAGTAGAAGCCAATAGTGGCTTGCTCCAAGTAAAGAAGCTTCACCTCTTGACCCGCTTTCT
TGAGCCCTTCCGCGTACTTCAATTGCCAATCTTGAATCAAATCTAAACCCGCTACAACGACAAGACTCTT
GGGGAAACTCAACCCTTCTAGACTCTTGCTTCTCGGGCCAAACGGGCTACACGCTGGATGCTCTCTGTCT
TCACCCTCAGGAAGAAACGCTCTCCAATACCAATCTCGGTCTCTAACCGTAACAAAGTACTTCCCATCCA
AACGTTTCTCAGATTCCGTTCTTTCGGTCCCTCCAAACATAGGGTTAAGCAAAATGTTCCCCAAAACATC
GATCCTTGACTCAACCGCTCTTACCGCGACATTATGCACAATGTTACCCCCAGAGCTATCACCCGCCAAG
AAAATACGAACCTTTGAGTCTTTCTTGCTTCTAAGCCAAGAACTCGAGTTGACCCATTTCAAAACAGCCC
ATCCATCATCATAAGCACAAGGGTATCGATTCTCTGGTGCACGACGATAATTCACAGAGACAACAACAGC
ACCACACAAACCAACAAGCCTACGACAAAGAGTATCATAAATAGCACTGTTTGCAGAAGAATGTGCAGCG
GCTCCACCATGAAAGAAGACAATAACAGGCACTATTTCACCATCAACAGGATTCTGTAGATCAGTAATAC
TTGGTGAAGTGCCAGCATCAGCTGGTCTGTAAACTCTGCTAAGCAAATTAGTTTGGCGATCGATGATCAC
ATCAAAAGAGAAGACCCCATTAACAGGGTTGGCATTTGCAGGGACTTTCCGGTCTAGAAACTCTGCGAGA
TGACGGTTAAAAGTTCCGTCAGGGCGACGCAGGAGATTGTAAGCTAGCTTAAAGTTGGATATTAGAACCC
ATGTATTGAGAGGAACCACTGTCTTGCTCTCAATAAGATTAACTTCTTCACTTCCAGCCATTCCAGAACT
TCGGCCGGCCCCAGGCGCGCCACTTGCATCGTACTCGGCGTTAGACGACGGAGGATTAAGGTCGGTGAGC
ATAGAATCAAGCCACGTGTAAAGCTCCGCCGGATTATAGTGAACAGTCTCAGTAGCGAGTTGAGAAAGAT
CGTCTTCTTGAACATTAGACATCATAACTCTAAGCTGCTTGAGTTTCTGAGCAACATCAGCCATTTCGGA
TGACCTAACCTTGTAACCAAGAACAGCTAGAAGCTCATCGAAGCCTGCTTTTTTGTACAAACTTGTGATA
TCGGTACCTATGCCCGCCGCCGTGAGGAACTCCAGGAGAACCATGTGGTCCCGTTTCTCATTCGGGTCCT
TGAAGAGCGCGCTTTGGTACGAGAGGTAATGGTTATCCGGGAGGAGGACCGGCCCATCCCCTATCGGCGT
GTTTTGCTGATAGTGATCCGCCAGTTGGACCCCCCCATCCTCTATGTTATGCCGGATTTTGAAATTGGCT
TTGATCCCGTTCTTTTGCTTATCCGCGGTGATGTATACGTTATGCGAGTTGTAATTGTATTCGAGCTTAT
GGCCGAGTATGTTCCCATCCTCTTTGAAGTCAATCCCCTTGAGTTCGATCCGGTTGACGAGCGTGTCCCC
TTCAAACTTGACTTCCGCCCGCGTCTTATAGTTCCCATCGTCTTTGAAAAAGATCGTCCGTTCCTGCACG
TATCCCTCCGGCATCGCCGATTTGAAAAAGTCATGCTGTTTCATGTGGTCCGGATACCTCGCAAAGCATT
GGAGCCCGTATCCCAGCGTCGTGACCAGCGTCGGCCACGGGACCGGGAGTTTCCCCGTCGTACAGATCAG
CTTGAGAGTGAGCTTCCCATACGTCGCGTCCCCCTCCCCTTCCCCGCTGACCGAAAACTTATGCCCGTTA
ACATCCCCGTCGAGTTCCACGAGGATCGGGACGACGCCCGTAAACAATTCTTCACCTTTAGAAACCTCGA
GGCCCGGATCCTTATCGTCATCGTCGTACAGATCCCGACCCATTTGCTGTCCACCAGTCATGCTAGCCAT
ACCATGATGATGATGATGATGAGAACCCCGCATATGTATATCTCCTTCTTAAAGTTAAACAAAATTATTT
CTAGATCGAGGCTGGGGTATATTTTTTTTCTTTCTTTTGAATGTGTGTATAAAAGAGAGAAAAAATGGTT
ATTTTCCAATTAATTAATTATTAACGATTGTTAAAGAAAAAATTTATCAACGAGGTTGATAGAAAAAAAA
AGTTTTTGTAGATATAGAAGAAAAAAAGATTTTCACTATTGGTGTTATAGGAAAGAAAGAGAAAAAATTT
AAGAGAAATTAGATGTTAGACGATAATGATAGGACATTTGAAAATAATACAATATTTGGCCTTTTTATAT
AATCGAAACTAATGGAGGGGAGCATAAGCGGTACCCACCATCGACCACGTTTCGTCACCGGTCATAATTG
GAATAAACAAAACAAACAAACGAACTAAAGAGTGTGAGAGTAACAATTTCCACAGAGGTAAAAAAAAAAA
AAAGGAAAACAGAAACAAAAAAAGCTCATAGTTCTACTATAGCTTCTTCAGACTTTCTGTGAACGAGGGA
AAAAGACAACAAAAAAGCAATGGATAAACGGTCTCGATCGAGGCCTGGAAGTGCCGCATTAGGAAATACA
GATGCAATGCGCGCGAGTTTACGAAATTCTCGCAGGAGTTTCTCCGGCCATGTGCGGCTGGTTCTACGTC
TCGTGTATGGGTTTATTTCTGCGGTAATTATCGCCGGATCTCCGCTTCGAGACCGGGTTTGTTTTCAAAT
TACCGGAAAAGGTCAGGCAAAACAGAGTGATGTATGGGTGATCCCAGCAATGCCTGTTTATGTTTCTCCG
TTTCAGGAAGCTTGGCGTAATCATGGTCATAGCTGTTTCCTGTGTGAAATTGTTATCCGCTCACAATTCC
ACACAACATACGAGCCGGAAGCATAAAGTGTAAAGCCTGGGGTGCCTAATGAGTGAGCTAACTCACATTA
ATTGCGTTGCGCTCACTGCCCGCTTTCCAGTCGGGAAACCTGTCGTGCCAGCTGCATTAATGAATCGGCC
AACGCGCGGGGAGAGGCGGTTTGCGTATTGGGCGCTCTTCCGCTTCCTCGCTCACTGACTCGCTGCGCTC
GGTCGTTCGGCTGCGGCGAGCGGTATCAGCTCACTCAAAGGCGGTAATACGGTTATCCACAGAATCAGGG
GATAACGCAGGAAAGAACATGTGAGCAAAAGGCCAGCAAAAGGCCAGGAACCGTAAAAAGGCCGCGTTGC
TGGCGTTTTTCCATAGGCTCCGCCCCCCTGACGAGCATCACAAAAATCGACGCTCAAGTCAGAGGTGGCG
AAACCCGACAGGACTATAAAGATACCAGGCGTTTCCCCCTGGAAGCTCCCTCGTGCGCTCTCCTGTTCCG
ACCCTGCCGCTTACCGGATACCTGTCCGCCTTTCTCCCTTCGGGAAGCGTGGCGCTTTCTCATAGCTCAC
GCTGTAGGTATCTCAGTTCGGTGTAGGTCGTTCGCTCCAAGCTGGGCTGTGTGCACGAACCCCCCGTTCA
GCCCGACCGCTGCGCCTTATCCGGTAACTATCGTCTTGAGTCCAACCCGGTAAGACACGACTTATCGCCA
CTGGCAGCAGCCACTGGTAACAGGATTAGCAGAGCGAGGTATGTAGGCGGTGCTACAGAGTTCTTGAAGT
GGTGGCCTAACTACGGCTACACTAGAAGAACAGTATTTGGTATCTGCGCTCTGCTGAAGCCAGTTACCTT
CGGAAAAAGAGTTGGTAGCTCTTGATCCGGCAAACAAACCACCGCTGGTAGCGGTGGTTTTTTTGTTTGC
AAGCAGCAGATTACGCGCAGAAAAAAAGGATCTCAAGAAGATCCTTTGATCTTTTCTACGGGGTCTGACG
CTCAGTGGAACGAAAACTCACGTTAAGGGATTTTGGTCATGAGATTATCAAAAAGGATCTTCACCTAGAT
CCTTTTAAATTAAAAATGAAGTTTTAAATCAATCTAAAGTATATATGAGTAAACTTGGTCTGACAGTTAC
CAATGCTTAATCAGTGAGGCACCTATCTCAGCGATCTGTCTATTTCGTTCATCCATAGTTGCCTGACTCC
CCGTCGTGTAGATAACTACGATACGGGAGGGCTTACCATCTGGCCCCAGTGCTGCAATGATACCGCGAGA
CCCACGCTCACCGGCTCCAGATTTATCAGCAATAAACCAGCCAGCCGGAAGGGCCGAGCGCAGAAGTGGT
CCTGCAACTTTATCCGCCTCCATCCAGTCTATTAATTGTTGCCGGGAAGCTAGAGTAAGTAGTTCGCCAG
TTAATAGTTTGCGCAACGTTGTTGCCATTGCTACAGGCATCGTGGTGTCACGCTCGTCGTTTGGTATGGC
TTCATTCAGCTCCGGTTCCCAACGATCAAGGCGAGTTACATGATCCCCCATGTTGTGCAAAAAAGCGGTT
AGCTCCTTCGGTCCTCCGATCGTTGTCAGAAGTAAGTTGGCCGCAGTGTTATCACTCATGGTTATGGCAG
CACTGCATAATTCTCTTACTGTCATGCCATCCGTAAGATGCTTTTCTGTGACTGGTGAGTACTCAACCAA
GTCATTCTGAGAATAGTGTATGCGGCGACCGAGTTGCTCTTGCCCGGCGTCAATACGGGATAATACCGCG
CCACATAGCAGAACTTTAAAAGTGCTCATCATTGGAAAACGTTCTTCGGGGCGAAAACTCTCAAGGATCT
TACCGCTGTTGAGATCCAGTTCGATGTAACCCACTCGTGCACCCAACTGATCTTCAGCATCTTTTACTTT
CACCAGCGTTTCTGGGTGAGCAAAAACAGGAAGGCAAAATGCCGCAAAAAAGGGAATAAGGGCGACACGG
AAATGTTGAATACTCATACTCTTCCTTTTTCAATATTATTGAAGCATTTATCAGGGTTATTGTCTCATGA
GCGGATACATATTTGAATGTATTTAGAAAAATAAACAAATAGGGGTTCCGCGCACATTTCCCCGAAAAGT
GCCACCTGACGTCTAAGAAACCATTATTATCATGACATTAACCTATAAAAATAGGCGTATCACGAGGCCC
TTTCGTCTTCAAGAATTAGCTTTTCAATTCATCATTTTTTTTTTATTCTTTTTTTTGATTTCGGTTTCCT
TGAAATTTTTTTGATTCGGTAATCTCCGAACAGAAGGAAGAACGAAGGAAGGAGCACAGACTTAGATTGG
TATATATACGCATATGTAGTGTTGAAGAAACATGAAATTGCCCAGTATTCTTAACCCAACTGCACAGAAC
AAAAACATGCAGGAAACGAAGATAAATCATGTCGAAAGCTACATATAAGGAACGTGCTGCTACTCATCCT
AGTCCTGTTGCTGCCAAGCTATTTAATATCATGCACGAAAAGCAAACAAACTTGTGTGCTTCATTGGATG
TTCGTACCACCAAGGAATTACTGGAGTTAGTTGAAGCATTAGGTCCCAAAATTTGTTTACTAAAAACACA
TGTGGATATCTTGACTGATTTTTCCATGGAGGGCACAGTTAAGCCGCTAAAGGCATTATCCGCCAAGTAC
AATTTTTTACTCTTCGAAGACAGAAAATTTGCTGACATTGGTAATACAGTCAAATTGCAGTACTCTGCGG
GTGTATACAGAATAGCAGAATGGGCAGACATTACGAATGCACACGGTGTGGTGGGCCCAGGTATTGTTAG
CGGTTTGAAGCAGGCGGCAGAAGAAGTAACAAAGGAACCTAGAGGCCTTTTGATGTTAGCAGAATTGTCA
TGCAAGGGCTCCCTATCTACTGGAGAATATACTAAGGGTACTGTTGACATTGCGAAGAGCGACAAAGATT
TTGTTATCGGCTTTATTGCTCAAAGAGACATGGGTGGAAGAGATGAAGGTTACGATTGGTTGATTATGAC
ACCCGGTGTGGGTTTAGATGACAAGGGAGACGCATTGGGTCAACAGTATAGAACCGTGGATGATGTGGTC
TCTACAGGATCTGACATTATTATTGTTGGAAGAGGACTATTTGCAAAGGGAAGGGATGCTAAGGTAGAGG
GTGAACGTTACAGAAAAGCAGGCTGGGAAGCATATTTGAGAAGATGCGGCCAGCAAAACTAAAAAACTGT
ATTATAAGTAAATGCATGTATACTAAACTCACAAATTAGAGCTTCAATTTAATTATATCAGTTATTACCC
AATTCTCATGTTTGACAGCTTATCATCGGATCGATCCAATATCAAAGGAAATGATAGCATTGAAGGATGA
GACTAATCCAATTGAGGAGTGGCAGCATATAGAACAGCTAAAGGGTAGTGCTGAAGGAAGCATACGATAC
CCCGCATGGAATGGGATAATATCACAGGAGGTACTAGACTACCTTTCATCCTACATAAATAGACGCATAT
AAGTACGCATTTAAGCATAAACACGCACTATGCCGTTCTTCTCATGTATATATATATACAGGCAACACGC
AGATATAGGTGCGACGTGAACAGTGAGCTGTATGTGCGCAGCTCGCGTTGCATTTTCGGAAGCGCTCGTT
TTCGGAAACGCTTTGAAGTTCCTATTCCGAAGTTCCTATTCTCTAGCTAGAAAGTATAGGAACTTCAGAG
CGCTTTTGAAAACCAAAAGCGCTCTGAAGACGCACTTTCAAAAAACCAAAAACGCACCGGACTGTAACGA
GCTACTAAAATATTGCGAATACCGCTTCCACAAACATTGCTCAAAAGTATCTCTTTGCTATATATCTCTG
TGCTATATCCCTATATAACCTACCCATCCACCTTTCGCTCCTTGAACTTGCATCTAAACTCGACCTCTAC
ATTTTTTATGTTTATCTCTAGTATTACTCTTTAGACAAAAAAATTGTAGTAAGAACTATTCATAGAGTGA
ATCGAAAACAATACGAAAATGTAAACATTTCCTATACGT
Features (pLannotate 1.2.2; 30 found; start..end, strand, type, name):
    794..877     -  CDS            RAF1 (fragment): RAF_YEAST - Experimental evidence at transcript level: Swiss-Prot protein existence level 2. Antagonizes transcriptional repression of recombinase FLP by REP1-REP2. May play a role in plasmid partitioning. From Saccharomyces cerevisiae (strain ATCC 204508 / S288c) (Baker's yeast).
    882..933     +  misc_feature   bom (fragment): basis of mobility region from pBR322
    939..1096    -  CDS            lacZα (fragment): LacZα fragment of β-galactosidase; lacZ fragment
   1104..1291    -  terminator     ADH1 terminator: S. cerevisiae ADH1; transcription terminator for the S. cerevisiae alcohol dehydrogenase 1 (ADH1) gene
   1295..1438    -  CDS            ADH1 (fragment): ADH1_YEAST - Also known as ADC1. Experimental evidence at protein level: Swiss-Prot protein existence level 1. This isozyme preferentially catalyzes the conversion of primary unbranched alcohols to their corresponding aldehydes. Also shows activity toward secondary alcohols. From Saccharomyces cerevisiae (strain ATCC 204508 / S288c) (Baker's yeast).
   1439..1457    +  promoter       T7 promoter: promoter for bacteriophage T7 RNA polymerase
   1466..1530    -  misc_feature   MCS (fragment): pBluescript multiple cloning site
   1567..2280    -  CDS            Cerulean: Cerulean is a basic (constitutively fluorescent) cyan fluorescent protein published in 2004, derived from Aequorea victoria. It has low acid sensitivity.
   2294..2318    +  protein_bind   attB2: mutant version of attB; recombination site for the Gateway® BP reaction BP Clonase™
   2320..3351    -  CDS            GID1C: GID1C_ARATH - Also known as CXE19, GID1L3. Experimental evidence at protein level: Swiss-Prot protein existence level 1. Functions as soluble gibberellin (GA) receptor. GA is an essential hormone that regulates growth and development in plants. Binds with high affinity the biologically active gibberellin GA4, but has no affinity for the biologically inactive GAs. In response to GA, interacts with specific DELLA proteins, known as repressors of GA- induced growth, and targets them for degradation via proteasome. Seems to be required for GA signaling that controls root growth, seed germination a
   3370..3615    -  CDS            GAI (fragment): GAI_ARATH - Also known as RGA2 From Arabidopsis thaliana (Mouse-ear cress).
   3622..4335    -  CDS            YPet: YPet is a basic (constitutively fluorescent) yellow fluorescent protein published in 2005, derived from Aequorea victoria. It has moderate acid sensitivity.
   4351..4374    -  CDS            Xpress™ tag: Xpress™ epitope tag, including an enterokinase recognition and cleavage site
   4378..4410    -  CDS            T7 tag (gene 10 leader): leader peptide from bacteriophage T7 gene 10 promotes efficient translation in E. coli
   4411..4431    -  CDS            capTEV™ (fragment): composite tag for in vivo biotinylation, TEV protease cleavage, and 6xHis tagging
   4451..4473    -  RBS            RBS: efficient ribosome binding site from bacteriophage T7 gene 10 (Olins and Rangwala, 1989)
   4702..4785    -  CDS            YG007_YEAST: Protein predicted: Swiss-Prot protein existence level 4. From Saccharomyces cerevisiae (strain ATCC 204508 / S288c) (Baker's yeast).
   4890..4906    +  promoter       ARG4 promoter (fragment): S. cerevisiae ARG4
   5008..5262    +  CDS            BRP1 (fragment): BRP1_YEAST - Protein predicted: Swiss-Prot protein existence level 4. From Saccharomyces cerevisiae (strain ATCC 204508 / S288c) (Baker's yeast).
   5300..5316    -  protein_bind   lac operator: The lac repressor binds to the lac operator to inhibit transcription in E. coli. This inhibition can be relieved by adding lactose or isopropyl-β-D-thiogalactopyranoside (IPTG). lac repressor encoded by lacI
   5324..5354    -  promoter       lac promoter: promoter for the E. coli lac operon
   5369..5390    -  protein_bind   CAP binding site: CAP binding activates transcription in the presence of cAMP. E. coli catabolite activator protein
   5403..5495    -  CDS            lacI (fragment): lac repressor; lacI; The lac repressor binds to the lac operator to inhibit transcription in E. coli. This inhibition can be relieved by adding lactose or isopropyl-β-D-thiogalactopyranoside (IPTG).
   5678..6266    -  rep_origin     ori: high-copy-number ColE1/pMB1/pBR322/pUC origin of replication
   6437..7297    -  CDS            AmpR: β-lactamase; bla; confers resistance to ampicillin, carbenicillin, and related antibiotics
   7298..7402    -  promoter       AmpR promoter: bla
   7513..7728    +  promoter       URA3 promoter: S. cerevisiae URA3
   7729..8532    +  CDS            URA3: orotidine-5'-phosphate decarboxylase, required for uracil biosynthesis; S. cerevisiae URA3; yeast auxotrophic marker, counterselectable with 5-fluoroorotic acid (5-FOA)
   8622..8638    +  promoter       tet promoter (fragment): E. coli promoter for tetracycline efflux protein gene
   8643..640     +  rep_origin     2μ ori (across the origin): yeast 2μ plasmid origin of replication
