[The description below was written by a language model from this plasmid's Addgene catalogue record and pLannotate feature annotations shown in this document.]
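Description:
pDR FLIP43 GPS1-NR is a 9.3 kb yeast episomal expression plasmid carrying a variant of a FRET-based gibberellin (GA) biosensor. It is a yeast–E. coli shuttle vector. A high-copy ColE1/pUC-type origin and the β-lactamase gene allow propagation under ampicillin selection in bacteria. The 2μ origin and the URA3 auxotrophic marker maintain it at multiple copies in ura3 Saccharomyces cerevisiae. The two feature tables, from the depositor sequence and the repository's sequencing result, show the same length and the same features in opposite orientation, so they agree.

The sensor is a single fusion protein placed by Gateway cloning between the two fluorescent proteins of the pDR FLIP43 backbone; an attB2 site remains at the downstream junction. Reading 5' to 3', the open reading frame has an N-terminal leader with a 6xHis tag, the T7 gene 10 leader and an Xpress epitope. This is followed by a yellow fluorescent protein annotated as YPet, a fragment of the Arabidopsis DELLA protein GAI, the GA receptor GID1C, and a cyan fluorescent protein annotated as Cerulean. The catalogue also lists a C-terminal cMyc tag, which the annotation did not pick up. Expression is recorded as driven by the yeast PMA1 promoter, which is not annotated as such (only small yeast genomic fragments are called upstream), and it ends at the ADH1 terminator.

In this design, GA-dependent binding of GID1C to the GAI fragment would be expected to alter energy transfer between the cyan donor and yellow acceptor. This version carries E51K and E54R in GAI and S114A and F115A in GID1C. The "NR" suffix suggests a non-responsive control for the working sensor, although the record states only that the plasmid is for GA biosensor expression.
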