Addgene plasmid #101085: pDR FLIP43 GPS1-NR
Purpose: GA biosensor expression plasmid
Depositing lab: Wolf Frommer & Alexander Jones. Depositing organization: Carnegie Institution for Science. Publication: In vivo gibberellin gradients visualized in rapidly elongating tissues. Rizza A, Walia A, Lanquar V, Frommer WB, Jones AM. Nat Plants. 2017 Oct 2. doi: 10.1038/s41477-017-0021-9. PubMed 28970478.
Backbone
  Vector backbone: pDR FLIP43
  Backbone manufacturer: PMID: 24737862
  Vector type: Yeast Expression
  Selectable markers: URA3
Growth in bacteria
  Bacterial resistance: Ampicillin, 100 μg/mL
  Growth temperature: 37°C
  Growth strain: DH5alpha
  Copy number: High Copy
Gene/Insert
  Gene/Insert name: GPS1-NR
  Species: A. thaliana (mustard weed), Synthetic
  Insert size (bp): 2907
  Mutation: AtGAI E51K E54R, AtGID1C S114A F115A
  Promoter: pPMA1
  Tag / fusion protein: 6HIS (N terminal on insert); cMyc (C terminal on insert)
  Cloning method: Gateway Cloning
Terms and licenses: Academic/Nonprofit Terms; Industry Terms: Not Available to Industry
How to cite: pDR FLIP43 GPS1-NR was a gift from Wolf Frommer & Alexander Jones (Addgene plasmid # 101085 ; http://n2t.net/addgene:101085 ; RRID:Addgene_101085)
